>Addgene plasmid #24395 | pcDNA3-Barkor 1-91 | addgene partial sequence | sequence record 30158 | 24395 with BGH-rev
CTGGAGACCGTTTAACTCAATGATGATGATGATGATGGTCGACGGCGCTATTCAGATCCTCTTCTGAGAT
GAGTTTTTGTTCGGGCCCAAGCTTGGTACCGAGCTCGGATCCACTAGTCCAGTGTGGTGGAATTCTGCAG
ATATCCAGCACAGTGGCGGCCGCTTCTTCTTGCTTGCTCTTAAGTCGGCTTAACCTTTCCTTCTTGTCGA
TAAACCTCTCCCGGTCGCGGCCGTCGAAGTAGACGAAATCGCCGCTCTGAACGCATTTGGCGCAGGTCAG
CCGCCGGCGGGTAGTGTTGCACAGCGGGCAGCGCTCCACAGCCACGTACAGCCCCTCCGCATCGTCCACG
GAGTCCACCAGGTCCCGGGCGAGCGGCCGGGGCCCGCAGCCAGGAGCCTCCAGCGCCCGGGCTCCCTTCC
CACTGGGAGACGCCATAGTCTAGAGGGCCCGTTTAAACGCTAGCCAGCTTGGGTCTCCCTATAGTGAGTC
GTATTAATTTCGATAAGCCAGTAAGCAGTGGGTTCTCTAGTTAGCCAGAGAGCTCTGCTTATATAGACCT
CCCACCGTACACGCCTACCGCCCATTTGCGTCAATGGGGCGGAGTTGTTACGACATTTTGGAAAGTCCCG
TTGATTTTGGTGCCAAAACAAACTCCCATTGACGTCAATGG
