[The description below was written by a language model from this plasmid's Addgene catalogue record.]
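Description:
pcDNA3-Barkor 1-91 is a mammalian expression plasmid built on a pcDNA3.0/Myc/His backbone of about 5.5 kb. It carries a 273 bp fragment of human Barkor, the product of the ATG14 gene (also called Atg14 or Atg14L). The insert encodes only amino acids 1-91, so the product is an N-terminal truncation fragment rather than the full-length protein. It was cloned by restriction digestion between XbaI and NotI, and the record does not say whether either site survived cloning. The fragment is fused at its C terminus to a Myc epitope and a His tag. These tags allow detection or immunoprecipitation with anti-Myc antibodies and capture on metal-affinity resin.

The plasmid is propagated in E. coli as a high-copy construct under ampicillin selection. The record does not list the promoter or other regulatory elements explicitly. However, the recommended sequencing primers (CMV and T7 forward, BGH reverse) fit the usual pcDNA3 layout, in which a CMV promoter drives expression in mammalian cells, a T7 promoter lies upstream of the insert, and a bovine growth hormone polyadenylation signal lies downstream. No mammalian selection marker is stated, and no feature table was provided to confirm these elements.

Barkor was described as an autophagy-specific factor that associates with Beclin 1 and the class III phosphatidylinositol 3-kinase. A tagged fragment like this one is the kind of reagent used in transfected mammalian cells for domain mapping, to test which regions of Barkor are needed for its interactions, localisation or function. The record does not state the specific purpose of this fragment.
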