Addgene plasmid #24395: pcDNA3-Barkor 1-91
Depositing lab: Qing Zhong. Depositing organization: University of California, Berkeley. Publication: Identification of Barkor as a mammalian autophagy-specific factor for Beclin 1 and class III phosphatidylinositol 3-kinase. Sun Q, Fan W, Chen K, Ding X, Chen S, Zhong Q. Proc Natl Acad Sci U S A. 2008 Dec 9. 105(49):19211-6. 10.1073/pnas.0810452105 PubMed 19050071.
Backbone
  Vector backbone: pCDNA3.0/Myc/His
  Backbone size w/o insert (bp): 5489
  Vector type: Mammalian Expression
Growth in bacteria
  Bacterial resistance: Ampicillin, 100 μg/mL
  Growth temperature: 37°C
  Growth strain: DH5alpha
  Copy number: High Copy
Gene/Insert
  Gene/Insert name: Barkor (alt name: Atg14, Atg14L)
  Species: H. sapiens (human)
  Insert size (bp): 273
  Mutation: Contains amino acids 1-91.
  Entrez Gene: ATG14 (a.k.a. ATG14L, BARKOR, KIAA0831)
  Tag / fusion protein: Myc (C terminal on insert); His (C terminal on insert)
  Cloning method: Restriction Enzyme; 5′ cloning site XbaI (unknown if destroyed); 3′ cloning site NotI (unknown if destroyed)
  Sequencing primers: 5′ CMV, T7; 3′ BGH-rev
Terms and licenses: Academic/Nonprofit Terms; Industry Terms: Not Available to Industry
How to cite: pcDNA3-Barkor 1-91 was a gift from Qing Zhong (Addgene plasmid # 24395 ; http://n2t.net/addgene:24395 ; RRID:Addgene_24395)
